>Addgene plasmid #145562 | pGBW-m4046554 | depositor full sequence | sequence record 287739 | Full Sequence
GCGGCCGCTTGCTATATTGAAGTACGGATTAGAAGCCGCCGAGCGGGCGACAGCCCTCCGACGGAAGACT
CTCCTCCGTGCGTCCTCGTCTTCACCGGTCGCGTTCCTGAAACGCAGATGTGCCTCGCGCCGCACTGCTC
CGAACAATAAAGATTCTACAATACTAGCTTTTATGGTTATGAAGAGGAAAAATTGGCAGTAACCTGGCCC
CACAAACCTTCAAATTAACGAATCAAATTAACAACCATAGGATGATAATGCGATTAGTTTTTTAGCCTTA
TTTCTGGGGTAATTAATCAGCGAAGCGATGATTTTTGATCTATTAACAGATATATAAATGGAAAAGCTGC
ATAACCACTTTAACTAATACTTTCAACATTTTCAGTTTGTATTACTTCTTATTCAAATGTCATAAAAGTA
TCAACAAAAAATTGTTAATATACCTCTATACTTTAACGTCAAGGAGAAAAAACTATAATGTCCTCTCAAG
CCTGGCAGCCTGGTGTGGCTATGCCCAATTTGTATAAGATGCAAAGAATGCTTCTGGAGAAATGCGATTT
GCAAAACTACGGAGACAGCGCTACATTACCAAAGGGTATTATGATGAACGTAGCAAAGTACACCCAATTG
TGTCAATACTTAAATACGTTGACTTTGGCTGTTCCGTATAACATGCGTGTCATACACTTTGGGGCCGGTT
CAGACAAAGGCGTCGCTCCAGGTACCGCAGTTCTAAGGCAATGGCTCCCAACTGGTACTCTATTGGTTGA
TTCTGATCTGAACGACTTCGTCAGTGATGCTGACTCCACTTTAATCGGTGATTGTGCTACCGTTCATACG
GCGAACAAGTGGGACTTGATTATTTCGGATATGTACGACCCAAAGACCAAAAATGTTACAAAGGAAAATG
ATTCTAAAGAAGGTTTCTTTACTTATATCTGTGGTTTCATCCAGCAAAAGCTTGCCTTGGGCGGTTCTGT
GGCTATTAAGATCACTGAACACTCCTGGAACGCCGACTTATACAAATTGATGGGTCATTTCGCTTGGTGG
ACCGCGTTTGTTACCAACGTTAACGCTAGTTCTTCGGAAGCCTTTCTCATCGGTTGTAATTATTTAGGAA
AGCCACGCGAACAAATTGATGGTTACGTCATGCACGCTAACTACATTTTCTGGAGAAATACTAACCCTAT
ACAATTGTCAAGCTATAGTTTATTCGACATGTCAAAGTTTCCATTGAAGTTGAGAGGTACAGCTGTCATG
TCCTTGAAGGAAGGGCAGATCAACGATATGATCTTATCTTTGCTGTCTAAAGGTAGACTCATTATTAGAG
AAAATAATCGGGTTGTTATCTCTTCTGATGTGCTAGTCAACAACCTCGTGCCGAGAGGTTCTGATTATAA
AGATCATGATGGTGATTATAAAGATCATGATATTGATTATAAAGATGATGATGATAAATAAACAGGCCCC
TTTTCCTTTGTCGATATCATGTAATTAGTTATGTCACGCTTACATTCACGCCCTCCTCCCACATCCGCTC
TAACCGAAAAGGAAGGAGTTAGACAACCTGAAGTCTAGGTCCCTATTTATTTTTTTTAATAGTTATGTTA
GTATTAAGAACGTTATTTATATTTCAAATTTTTCTTTTTTTTCTGTACAAAGCGGCCGCCGAACCACTAG
TGCACTGCAGTACACGGTTTCCTTGAAATTTTTTTGATTCGGTAATCTCCGAACAGAAGGAAGAACGAAG
GAAGGAGCACAGACTTAGATTGGTATATATACGCATATGTAGTGTTGAAGAAACATGAAATTGCCCAGTA
TTCTTAACCCAACTGCACAGAACAAAAACGTGCAGGAAACGAAGATAAATCATGTCGAAAGCTACATATA
AGGAACGTGCTGCTACTCATCCTAGTCCTGTTGCTGCCAAGCTATTTAATATCATGCACGAAAAGCAAAC
AAACTTGTGTGCTTCATTGGATGTTCGTACCACCAAGGAATTACTGGAGTTAGTTGAAGCATTAGGTCCC
AAAATTTGTTTACTAAAAACACATGTGGATATCTTGACTGATTTTTCCATGGAGGGCACAGTTAAGCCGC
TAAAGGCATTATCCGCCAAGTACAATTTTTTACTCTTCGAGGACAGAAAATTTGCTGACATTGGTAATAC
AGTCAAATTGCAGTACTCTGCGGGTGTATACAGAATAGCAGAATGGGCAGACATTACGAATGCACACGGT
GTGGTGGGCCCAGGTATTGTTAGCGGTTTGAAGCAGGCGGCAGAAGAAGTAACAAAGGAACCTAGAGGCC
TTTTGATGTTAGCAGAATTGTCATGCAAGGGCTCCCTATCTACTGGAGAATATACTAAGGGTACTGTTGA
CATTGCGAAGAGCGACAAAGATTTTGTTATCGGCTTTATTGCTCAAAGAGACATGGGTGGAAGAGATGAA
GGTTACGATTGGTTGATTATGACACCCGGTGTGGGTTTAGATGACAAGGGAGATGCATTGGGTCAACAGT
ATAGAACCGTGGATGATGTGGTTTCTACAGGATCTGACATTATTATTGTTGGAAGAGGACTATTTGCAAA
GGGAAGGGATGCTAAGGTAGAGGGTGAACGTTACAGAAAAGCAGGCTGGGAAGCATATTTGAGAAGATGC
GGCCAGCAAAACTAAAAAACTGTATTATAAGTAAATGCATGTATACTAAACTCACAAATTAGAGCTTCAA
TTTAATTATATCAGTTATTACCCGAGTAACGAAGCATCTGTGCTTCATTTTGTAGAACAAAAATGCAACG
CGAGAGCGCTAATTTTTCAAACAAAGAATCTGAGCTGCATTTTTACAGAACAGAAATGCAACGCGAAAGC
GCTATTTTACCAACGAAGAATCTGTGCTTCATTTTTGTAAAACAAAAATGCAACGCGAGAGCGCTAATTT
TTCAAACAAAGAATCTGAGCTGCATTTTTACAGAACAGAAATGCAACGCGAGAGCGCTATTTTACCAACA
AAGAATCTATACTTCTTTTTTGTTCTACAAAAATGCATCCCGAGAGCGCTATTTTTCTAACAAAGCATCT
TAGATTACTTTTTTTCTCCTTTGTGCGCTCTATAATGCAGTCTCTTGATAACTTTTTGCACTGTAGGTCC
GTTAAGGTTAGAAGAAGGCTACTTTGGTGTCTATTTTCTCTTCCATAAAAAAAGCCTGACTCCACTTCCC
GCGTTTACTGATTACTAGCGAAGCTGCGGGTGCATTTTTTCAAGATAAAGGCATCCCCGATTATATTCTA
TACCGATGTGGATTGCGCATACTTTGTGAACAGAAAGTGATAGCGTTGATGATTCTTCATTGGTCAGAAA
ATTATGAACGGTTTCTTCTATTTTGTCTCTATATACTACGTATAGGAAATGTTTACATTTTCGTATTGTT
TTCGATTCACTCTATGAATAGTTCTTACTACAATTTTTTTGTCTAAAGAGTAATACTAGAGATAAACATA
AAAAATGTAGAGGTCGAGTTTAGATGCAAGTTCAAGGAGCGAAAGGTGGATGGGTAGGTTATATAGGGAT
ATAGCACAGAGATATATAGCAAAGAGATACTTTTGAGCAATGTTTGTGGAAGCGGTATTCGCAATATTTT
AGTAGCTCGTTACAGTCCGGTGCGTTTTTGGTTTTTTGAAAGTGCGTCATCAGAGCGCTTTTGGTTTTCA
AAAGCGCTCTGAAGTTCCTATACTTTCTAGCTAGAGAATAGGAACTTCCCGAGCGGCCGCGTGTTACAAG
CTTGACTCCAGCGTAACTGGACTGCAATCAACTCACTGGCTCACCTTCACGGGTGGGCCTTTCTTCGGTA
GAAAATCAAAGGATCTTCTTGAGATCCTTTTTTTCTGCGCGTAATCTGCTGCTTGCAAACAAAAAAACCA
CCGCTACCAGCGGTGGTTTGTTTGCCGGATCAAGAGCTACCAACTCTTTTTCCGAGGTAACTGGCTTCAG
CAGAGCGCAGATACCAAATACTGTTCTTCTAGTGTAGCCGTAGTTAGGCCACCACTTCAAGAACTCTGTA
GCACCGCCTACATACCTCGCTCTGCTAATCCTGTTACCAGTGGCTGCTGCCAGTGGCGATAAGTCGTGTC
TTACCGGGTTGGACTCAAGACGATAGTTACCGGATAAGGCGCAGCGGTCGGGCTGAACGGGGGGTTCGTG
CACACAGCCCAGCTTGGAGCGAACGACCTACACCGAACTGAGATACCTACAGCGTGAGCTATGAGAAAGC
GCCACGCTTCCCGAAGGGAGAAAGGCGGACAGGTATCCGGTAAGCGGCAGGGTCGGAACAGGAGAGCGCA
CGAGGGAGCTTCCAGGGGTAAACGCCTGGTATCTTTATAGTCCTGTCGGGTTTCGCCACCTCTGACTTGA
GCATCGATTTTTGTGATGCTCGTCAGGGGGGCGGAGCCTATGGAAAAACGCCAGCAACGCAGAAAGGCCC
ACCCGAAGGTGAGCCAGGTGATTACATTTGGGCCCTCATCAGAGGTTTTCACCGTCATCACCGAAACGCG
CGAGGCAGCTGCGGTAAAGCTCATCAGCGTGGTCGTGAAGCGATTCACAGATGTCTGCCTGTTCATCCGC
GTCCAGCTCGTTGAGTTTCTCCAGAAGCGTTAATGTCTGGCTTCTGATAAAGCGGGCCATGTTAAGGGCG
GTTTTTTCCTGTTTGGTCACTTACCAATGCTTAATCAGTGAGGCACCTATCTCAGCGATCTGTCTATTTC
GTTCATCCATAGTTGCCTGACTCCCCGTCGTGTAGATAACTACGATGCGGGAGGGCTTACCATCTGGCCC
CAGTGCTGCAATGATACCGCGAGACCCACGCTCACCGGCTCCAGATTTATCAGCAATAAACCAGCCAGCC
GGGAGGGCCGAGCGCAGAAGTGATCCTGCAACTTTATCCGCCTCCATCCAGTCTATTAATTGTTGCCGGG
AAGCTAGAGTAAGTAGTTCGCCAGTTAATAGTTTGCGCAACGTTGTTGCCATTGCTACAGGCATCGTGGT
GTCACGCTCGTCGTTTGGTATGGCTTCATTCAGCTCCGGTTCCCAACGATCAAGGCGAGTTACATGATCC
CCCATGTTGTGCAAAAAAGCGGTTAGCTCCTTCGGTCCTCCGATCGTTGCCAGAAGTAAGTTGGCCGCAG
TGTTATCACTCATGGTTATGGCAGCACTGCATAATTCTCTTACTGTCATGCCATCCGTGAGATGCTTTTC
TGTGACTGGTGAGTACTCAACCAAGTCATTCTGAGAATAGTGTATGCGGCGACCGAGTTGCTCTTGCCCG
GCGTCAATACGGGATAATACCGCGCCACATAGCAGAACTTTAAAAGTGCTCATCATTGGAAAACGTTCTT
CGGGGCGTAAACTCTCAAGGATCTTACCGCTGTTGAGATCCAGTTCGATGTAACCCACTCGTGCACCCAA
CTGATCTTCAGCATCTTTTACTTTCACCAGCGTTTCTGGGTGAGCAAAAACAGGAAGGCAAAATGCCGCA
AAAAAGGGAATAAGGGCGACACGGAAATGTTGAATACTCATTTTAGCTTCCTTAGCTCCTGAAAATCTCG
ATAACTCAAAAAATACGCCCGGTAGTGATCTTATTTCATTATGGTGAAAGTTGGAACCTCTTACGTGCCG
ATCAAGTCAAAAGCCTCCGGTCGGAGGCTTTTGACTTTCTGCTATGGAGGTCAGGTATGATTTAAATGGT
CAGTTAGA
Features (pLannotate 1.2.2; 14 found; start..end, strand, type, name):
     25..466     +  promoter       GAL1 promoter: S. cerevisiae GAL1; inducible promoter, regulated by Gal4
    478..1371    +  CDS            rep (fragment): R1AB_CVPFS - Protein inferred from homology: Swiss-Prot protein existence level 3. NendoU is a Mn(2+)-dependent, uridylate-specific enzyme, which leaves 2'-3'-cyclic phosphates 5' to the cleaved bond. From Porcine transmissible gastroenteritis coronavirus (strain FS772/70) (TGEV).
   1392..1409    +  CDS            3xFLAG (fragment): three tandem FLAG® epitope tags, followed by an enterokinase cleavage site
   1487..1659    +  terminator     CYC1 terminator (fragment): S. cerevisiae CYC1; transcription terminator for CYC1
   1695..1871    +  promoter       URA3 promoter (fragment): S. cerevisiae URA3
   1872..2675    +  CDS            URA3: orotidine-5'-phosphate decarboxylase, required for uracil biosynthesis; S. cerevisiae URA3; yeast auxotrophic marker, counterselectable with 5-fluoroorotic acid (5-FOA)
   2758..3740    -  rep_origin     2μ ori: yeast 2μ plasmid origin of replication
   3818..3847    +  terminator     T3Te terminator: phage T3 early transcription terminator
   3869..4456    +  rep_origin     ori: high-copy-number ColE1/pMB1/pBR322/pUC origin of replication
   4468..4495    -  terminator     T7Te terminator: phage T7 early transcription terminator
   4519..4710    -  CDS            rop: Rop protein, which maintains plasmids at low copy number; rop
   4711..5571    -  CDS            AmpR: β-lactamase; bla; confers resistance to ampicillin, carbenicillin, and related antibiotics
   5572..5674    -  promoter       cat promoter: promoter of the E. coli cat gene encoding chloramphenicol acetyltransferase
   5675..5706    -  terminator     tonB terminator: bidirectional E. coli tonB-P14 transcription terminator
