[The description below was written by a language model from this plasmid's Addgene catalogue record and pLannotate feature annotations shown in this document.]
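Description:
pGBW-m4046554 is an episomal yeast expression plasmid for producing the SARS-CoV-2 2'-O-ribose methyltransferase, one of the mature proteins processed from the viral ORF1ab polyprotein, in Saccharomyces cerevisiae. It is a shuttle vector. In E. coli it replicates from a high-copy ColE1/pUC-type origin and is selected with ampicillin through the β-lactamase gene, which the annotation places downstream of a cat promoter. In yeast it is maintained at multiple copies by the 2μ origin and selected by uracil prototrophy through URA3, a marker that can also be counterselected with 5-FOA. Short phage and bacterial terminators (T3Te, T7Te, tonB) flank the bacterial modules, presumably to insulate them from read-through transcription. A short feature annotated as rop lies next to AmpR, although the catalogue lists the plasmid as high copy.

The insert of roughly 0.9 kb was made by gene synthesis and recoded for S. cerevisiae codon usage. It sits between the galactose-inducible, Gal4-regulated GAL1 promoter and a CYC1 terminator, so expression can be switched on by the carbon source. The automated annotation labels this open reading frame as a fragment of a porcine coronavirus replicase polyprotein with a NendoU description. This reflects a homology match to a related coronavirus entry, not the catalogued identity of the insert. According to the record, the backbone adds a C-terminal thrombin-cleavable 3xFLAG tag, though the feature table detects only a short 3xFLAG fragment. This tag would allow immunodetection and affinity purification, followed by its removal. The plasmid suits inducible production of the viral methyltransferase in yeast, for example for purification or biochemical study, though the record states only yeast expression as its purpose.
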