Addgene plasmid #145562: pGBW-m4046554
Purpose: Yeast Expression plasmid for SARS-CoV-2 2'-O-ribose methyltransferase
Depositing lab: Ginkgo Bioworks & Benjie Chen. Depositing organization: Ginkgo Bioworks.
Backbone
  Vector backbone: AmpR; 2u URA3
  Backbone size w/o insert (bp): 4078
  Vector type: Yeast Expression
  Selectable markers: URA3
Growth in bacteria
  Bacterial resistance: Ampicillin, 100 μg/mL
  Growth temperature: 37°C
  Growth strain: DH5alpha
  Copy number: High Copy
Gene/Insert
  Gene/Insert name: SARS-CoV-2 2'-O-ribose methyltransferase
  Species: S. cerevisiae (budding yeast); Severe acute respiratory syndrome coronavirus 2
  Insert size (bp): 893
  Mutation: Saccharomyces cerevisiae recode 1
  Entrez Gene: ORF1ab (a.k.a. GU280_gp01)
  Promoter: pGAL1
  Tag / fusion protein: Cleavable thrombin;3xFLAG (C terminal on backbone)
  Cloning method: Unknown
Resource information
  A portion of this plasmid was derived from a plasmid made by: GinkgoBioworks
Depositor comments: NCBI Reference Sequence: YP_009725311.1Created by gene synthesis with Not1 site.
How to cite: pGBW-m4046554 was a gift from Ginkgo Bioworks & Benjie Chen (Addgene plasmid # 145562 ; http://n2t.net/addgene:145562 ; RRID:Addgene_145562)
